Addgene plasmid #75818: COASY gRNA (BRDN0001145497)
Purpose: 3rd generation lentiviral gRNA plasmid targeting human COASY
Depositing lab: John Doench & David Root. Depositing organization: Broad Institute. Publication: Optimized sgRNA design to maximize activity and minimize off-target effects of CRISPR-Cas9. Doench JG, Fusi N, Sullender M, Hegde M, Vaimberg EW, Donovan KF, Smith I, Tothova Z, Wilen C, Orchard R, Virgin HW, Listgarten J, Root DE. Nat Biotechnol. 2016 Jan 18. doi: 10.1038/nbt.3437. PubMed 26780180.
Backbone
  Vector backbone: lentiGuide-Puro
  Backbone manufacturer: Zhang Lab (Addgene plasmid # 52963)
  Vector type: Mammalian Expression, Lentiviral, CRISPR
  Selectable markers: Puromycin
Growth in bacteria
  Bacterial resistance: Ampicillin, 100 μg/mL
  Growth temperature: 37°C
  Growth strain: DH5alpha
  Copy number: High Copy
Gene/Insert
  Gene/Insert name: COASY (alt names: COASY; NM_001042529.2)
  gRNA/shRNA sequence: AGCGAGGAGACCTATCGTGG
  Species: H. sapiens (human)
  Entrez Gene: COASY (a.k.a. DPCK, NBIA6, NBP, PCH12, PPAT, UKR1, pOV-2)
  Promoter: hU6
  Cloning method: Unknown
  Sequencing primers: 5′ U6-F; 3′ pS2-R
Terms and licenses: Academic/Nonprofit Terms; Industry Terms: Not Available to Industry
Depositor comments: The gRNA was designed to target the following Genbank reference sequence(s): NM_001042529.2,NM_001042532.3,NM_025233.6. Note that this plasmid does NOT contain Cas9. It should be used in conjunction with lentiCas9-Blast (Addgene #52962) or otherwise with cell lines already expressing Cas9. Browse the full kinome gRNA library at http://www.addgene.org/pooled-library/broadgpp-human-kinome/ or visit http://www.broadinstitute.org/rnai/public/ for detailed protocols and information.
How to cite: COASY gRNA (BRDN0001145497) was a gift from John Doench & David Root (Addgene plasmid # 75818 ; http://n2t.net/addgene:75818 ; RRID:Addgene_75818)
