[The description below was written by a language model from this plasmid's Addgene catalogue record and the feature table of its GenBank file.]
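Description:
COASY gRNA (BRDN0001145497) is a third-generation lentiviral guide RNA plasmid built on the lentiGuide-Puro backbone and designed to direct Streptococcus pyogenes Cas9 to the human COASY gene. The 8.3 kb circular construct is maintained in E. coli through a high-copy ColE1/pUC-type origin with ampicillin selection (beta-lactamase). It also carries an f1 origin, an SV40 origin and residual lac, T7 and T3 cloning-vector elements outside the viral region.

The transfer cassette begins with an RSV promoter fused to a truncated HIV-1 5' LTR, which makes genomic RNA production Tat-independent. This is followed by the Psi packaging signal and the Rev response element for Rev-dependent nuclear export. Next, a human U6 RNA polymerase III promoter drives a COASY-targeting spacer joined to the S. pyogenes gRNA scaffold. A cPPT/CTS element, which aids nuclear import of the viral genome, is annotated just after the scaffold. An EF-1-alpha promoter with its first intron then expresses puromycin N-acetyltransferase, allowing selection of transduced mammalian cells. A WPRE enhances transcript expression, and a self-inactivating (Delta-U3) 3' LTR disables LTR-driven transcription after integration.

The plasmid does not encode Cas9, so it is meant for use alongside a separate Cas9 lentiviral vector or in cells that already express Cas9. The guide was designed against several COASY reference transcripts. It corresponds to a member of a human kinome gRNA library produced with optimized sgRNA design rules, making it suited to targeted COASY knockout in human cells.
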