LOCUS       Exported 8323 bp ds-DNA circular SYN 13-MAY-2021
DEFINITION  3rd generation lentiviral gRNA plasmid targeting human COASY.
ACCESSION   .
VERSION     .
KEYWORDS    COASY gRNA (BRDN0001145497)
SOURCE      synthetic DNA construct
  ORGANISM  synthetic DNA construct
REFERENCE   1 (bases 1 to 8323)
  AUTHORS   Doench JG, Fusi N, Sullender M, Hegde M, Vaimberg EW, Donovan KF,
            Smith I, Tothova Z, Wilen C, Orchard R, Virgin HW, Listgarten J,
            Root DE
  TITLE     Optimized sgRNA design to maximize activity and minimize off-target
            effects of CRISPR-Cas9.
  JOURNAL   Nat Biotechnol. 2016 Jan 18. doi: 10.1038/nbt.3437.
  PUBMED    26780180
REFERENCE   2 (bases 1 to 8323)
  AUTHORS   .
  TITLE     Direct Submission
  JOURNAL   Exported May 13, 2021 from SnapGene Server 1.1.58
            http://www.snapgene.com
FEATURES             Location/Qualifiers
     source          1..8323
                     /organism="synthetic DNA construct"
                     /mol_type="other DNA"
     promoter        87..1265
                     /label=EF-1-alpha promoter
                     /note="strong constitutive promoter for human elongation
                     factor EF-1-alpha"
     intron          318..1256
                     /label=EF-1-alpha intron A
                     /note="intron upstream of the start codon of human
                     EF-1-alpha"
     primer_bind     1213..1233
                     /label=EF1a-F
                     /note="Human elongation factor-1a promoter, forward primer"
     CDS             1278..1877
                     /codon_start=1
                     /gene="pac from Streptomyces alboniger"
                     /product="puromycin N-acetyltransferase"
                     /label=PuroR
                     /note="confers resistance to puromycin"
                     /translation="MTEYKPTVRLATRDDVPRAVRTLAAAFADYPATRHTVDPDRHIER
                     VTELQELFLTRVGLDIGKVWVADDGAAVAVWTTPESVEAGAVFAEIGPRMAELSGSRLA
                     AQQQMEGLLAPHRPKEPAWFLATVGVSPDHQGKGLGSAVVLPGVEAAERAGVPAFLETS
                     APRNLPFYERLGFTVTADVEVPEGPRTWCMTRKPGA"
     primer_bind     complement(1278..1297)
                     /label=Puro-R
                     /note="Puromycin resistance gene, reverse primer. Also
                     called puro-variant-R"
     primer_bind     1774..1794
                     /label=Puro-F
                     /note="Puromycin resistance gene, forward primer"
     misc_feature    1893..2481
                     /label=WPRE
                     /note="woodchuck hepatitis virus posttranscriptional
                     regulatory element"
     primer_bind     complement(1946..1966)
                     /label=WPRE-R
                     /note="WPRE, reverse primer"
     CDS             complement(2364..2375)
                     /codon_start=1
                     /product="Factor Xa recognition and cleavage site"
                     /label=Factor Xa site
                     /translation="IEGR"
     LTR             2553..2786
                     /label=3' LTR (Delta-U3)
                     /note="self-inactivating 3' long terminal repeat (LTR) from
                     HIV-1"
     polyA_signal    2864..2985
                     /label=SV40 poly(A) signal
                     /note="SV40 polyadenylation signal"
     primer_bind     complement(2901..2920)
                     /label=SV40pA-R
                     /note="SV40 polyA, reverse primer"
     primer_bind     2955..2974
                     /label=EBV-rev
                     /note="SV40 polyA terminator, reverse primer"
     rep_origin      3025..3160
                     /label=SV40 ori
                     /note="SV40 origin of replication"
     primer_bind     3087..3106
                     /label=SV40pro-F
                     /note="SV40 promoter/origin, forward primer"
     primer_bind     complement(3180..3199)
                     /label=T7
                     /note="T7 promoter, forward primer"
     promoter        complement(3181..3199)
                     /label=T7 promoter
                     /note="promoter for bacteriophage T7 RNA polymerase"
     primer_bind     complement(3209..3226)
                     /label=M13 Forward
                     /note="In lacZ gene. Also called M13-F20 or M13 (-21)
                     Forward"
     primer_bind     complement(3209..3225)
                     /label=M13 fwd
                     /note="common sequencing primer, one of multiple similar
                     variants"
     primer_bind     complement(3218..3240)
                     /label=M13/pUC Forward
                     /note="In lacZ gene"
     rep_origin      3367..3822
                     /direction=RIGHT
                     /label=f1 ori
                     /note="f1 bacteriophage origin of replication; arrow
                     indicates direction of (+) strand synthesis"
     primer_bind     complement(3454..3473)
                     /label=F1ori-R
                     /note="F1 origin, reverse primer"
     primer_bind     3664..3685
                     /label=F1ori-F
                     /note="F1 origin, forward primer"
     promoter        3848..3952
                     /gene="bla"
                     /label=AmpR promoter
     CDS             3953..4813
                     /codon_start=1
                     /gene="bla"
                     /product="beta-lactamase"
                     /label=AmpR
                     /note="confers resistance to ampicillin, carbenicillin, and
                     related antibiotics"
                     /translation="MSIQHFRVALIPFFAAFCLPVFAHPETLVKVKDAEDQLGARVGYI
                     ELDLNSGKILESFRPEERFPMMSTFKVLLCGAVLSRIDAGQEQLGRRIHYSQNDLVEYS
                     PVTEKHLTDGMTVRELCSAAITMSDNTAANLLLTTIGGPKELTAFLHNMGDHVTRLDRW
                     EPELNEAIPNDERDTTMPVAMATTLRKLLTGELLTLASRQQLIDWMEADKVAGPLLRSA
                     LPAGWFIADKSGAGERGSRGIIAALGPDGKPSRIVVIYTTGSQATMDERNRQIAEIGAS
                     LIKHW"
     primer_bind     complement(4171..4190)
                     /label=Amp-R
                     /note="Ampicillin resistance gene, reverse primer"
     rep_origin      4984..5572
                     /direction=RIGHT
                     /label=ori
                     /note="high-copy-number ColE1/pMB1/pBR322/pUC origin of
                     replication"
     primer_bind     5473..5492
                     /label=pBR322ori-F
                     /note="pBR322 origin, forward primer"
     primer_bind     5726..5743
                     /label=L4440
                     /note="L4440 vector, forward primer"
     protein_bind    5860..5881
                     /label=CAP binding site
                     /bound_moiety="E. coli catabolite activator protein"
                     /note="CAP binding activates transcription in the presence
                     of cAMP."
     promoter        5896..5926
                     /label=lac promoter
                     /note="promoter for the E. coli lac operon"
     protein_bind    5934..5950
                     /label=lac operator
                     /bound_moiety="lac repressor encoded by lacI"
                     /note="The lac repressor binds to the lac operator to
                     inhibit transcription in E. coli. This inhibition can be
                     relieved by adding lactose or
                     isopropyl-beta-D-thiogalactopyranoside (IPTG)."
     primer_bind     5939..5961
                     /label=M13/pUC Reverse
                     /note="In lacZ gene"
     primer_bind     5958..5974
                     /label=M13 rev
                     /note="common sequencing primer, one of multiple similar
                     variants"
     primer_bind     5958..5974
                     /label=M13 Reverse
                     /note="In lacZ gene. Also called M13-rev"
     primer_bind     5993..6013
                     /label=T3
                     /note="T3 promoter, forward primer"
     promoter        5995..6013
                     /label=T3 promoter
                     /note="promoter for bacteriophage T3 RNA polymerase"
     promoter        6041..6267
                     /label=RSV promoter
                     /note="Rous sarcoma virus enhancer/promoter"
     LTR             6268..6448
                     /label=5' LTR (truncated)
                     /note="truncated 5' long terminal repeat (LTR) from HIV-1"
     misc_feature    6495..6620
                     /label=HIV-1 Psi
                     /note="packaging signal of human immunodeficiency virus
                     type 1"
     misc_feature    7113..7346
                     /label=RRE
                     /note="The Rev response element (RRE) of HIV-1 allows for
                     Rev-dependent mRNA export from the nucleus to the
                     cytoplasm."
     CDS             7531..7575
                     /codon_start=1
                     /product="antigenic peptide corresponding to amino acids
                     655 to 669 of the HIV envelope protein gp41 (Lutje Hulsik
                     et al., 2013)"
                     /label=gp41 peptide
                     /note="recognized by the 2H10 single-chain llama nanobody"
                     /translation="KNEQELLELDKWASL"
     promoter        7753..7993
                     /label=U6 promoter
                     /note="RNA polymerase III promoter for human U6 snRNA"
     primer_bind     7753..7773
                     /label=hU6-F
                     /note="Human U6 promoter, forward primer"
     primer_bind     7924..7943
                     /label=LKO.1 5'
                     /note="Human U6 promoter, forward primer"
     misc_RNA        8023..8098
                     /label=gRNA scaffold
                     /note="guide RNA scaffold for the Streptococcus pyogenes
                     CRISPR/Cas9 system"
     misc_feature    8154..8271
                     /label=cPPT/CTS
                     /note="central polypurine tract and central termination
                     sequence of HIV-1"
ORIGIN
        1 cccgggtgca aagatggata aagttttaaa cagagaggaa tctttgcagc taatggacct
       61 tctaggtctt gaaaggagtg ggaattggct ccggtgcccg tcagtgggca gagcgcacat
      121 cgcccacagt ccccgagaag ttggggggag gggtcggcaa ttgatccggt gcctagagaa
      181 ggtggcgcgg ggtaaactgg gaaagtgatg tcgtgtactg gctccgcctt tttcccgagg
      241 gtgggggaga accgtatata agtgcagtag tcgccgtgaa cgttcttttt cgcaacgggt
      301 ttgccgccag aacacaggta agtgccgtgt gtggttcccg cgggcctggc ctctttacgg
      361 gttatggccc ttgcgtgcct tgaattactt ccacctggct gcagtacgtg attcttgatc
      421 ccgagcttcg ggttggaagt gggtgggaga gttcgaggcc ttgcgcttaa ggagcccctt
      481 cgcctcgtgc ttgagttgag gcctggcctg ggcgctgggg ccgccgcgtg cgaatctggt
      541 ggcaccttcg cgcctgtctc gctgctttcg ataagtctct agccatttaa aatttttgat
      601 gacctgctgc gacgcttttt ttctggcaag atagtcttgt aaatgcgggc caagatctgc
      661 acactggtat ttcggttttt ggggccgcgg gcggcgacgg ggcccgtgcg tcccagcgca
      721 catgttcggc gaggcggggc ctgcgagcgc ggccaccgag aatcggacgg gggtagtctc
      781 aagctggccg gcctgctctg gtgcctggcc tcgcgccgcc gtgtatcgcc ccgccctggg
      841 cggcaaggct ggcccggtcg gcaccagttg cgtgagcgga aagatggccg cttcccggcc
      901 ctgctgcagg gagctcaaaa tggaggacgc ggcgctcggg agagcgggcg ggtgagtcac
      961 ccacacaaag gaaaagggcc tttccgtcct cagccgtcgc ttcatgtgac tccacggagt
     1021 accgggcgcc gtccaggcac ctcgattagt tctcgagctt ttggagtacg tcgtctttag
     1081 gttgggggga ggggttttat gcgatggagt ttccccacac tgagtgggtg gagactgaag
     1141 ttaggccagc ttggcacttg atgtaattct ccttggaatt tgcccttttt gagtttggat
     1201 cttggttcat tctcaagcct cagacagtgg ttcaaagttt ttttcttcca tttcaggtgt
     1261 cgtgacgtac ggccaccatg accgagtaca agcccacggt gcgcctcgcc acccgcgacg
     1321 acgtccccag ggccgtacgc accctcgccg ccgcgttcgc cgactacccc gccacgcgcc
     1381 acaccgtcga tccggaccgc cacatcgagc gggtcaccga gctgcaagaa ctcttcctca
     1441 cgcgcgtcgg gctcgacatc ggcaaggtgt gggtcgcgga cgacggcgcc gccgtggcgg
     1501 tctggaccac gccggagagc gtcgaagcgg gggcggtgtt cgccgagatc ggcccgcgca
     1561 tggccgagtt gagcggttcc cggctggccg cgcagcaaca gatggaaggc ctcctggcgc
     1621 cgcaccggcc caaggagccc gcgtggttcc tggccaccgt cggagtctcg cccgaccacc
     1681 agggcaaggg tctgggcagc gccgtcgtgc tccccggagt ggaggcggcc gagcgcgccg
     1741 gggtgcccgc cttcctggag acctccgcgc cccgcaacct ccccttctac gagcggctcg
     1801 gcttcaccgt caccgccgac gtcgaggtgc ccgaaggacc gcgcacctgg tgcatgaccc
     1861 gcaagcccgg tgcctgaacg cgttaagtcg acaatcaacc tctggattac aaaatttgtg
     1921 aaagattgac tggtattctt aactatgttg ctccttttac gctatgtgga tacgctgctt
     1981 taatgccttt gtatcatgct attgcttccc gtatggcttt cattttctcc tccttgtata
     2041 aatcctggtt gctgtctctt tatgaggagt tgtggcccgt tgtcaggcaa cgtggcgtgg
     2101 tgtgcactgt gtttgctgac gcaaccccca ctggttgggg cattgccacc acctgtcagc
     2161 tcctttccgg gactttcgct ttccccctcc ctattgccac ggcggaactc atcgccgcct
     2221 gccttgcccg ctgctggaca ggggctcggc tgttgggcac tgacaattcc gtggtgttgt
     2281 cggggaaatc atcgtccttt ccttggctgc tcgcctgtgt tgccacctgg attctgcgcg
     2341 ggacgtcctt ctgctacgtc ccttcggccc tcaatccagc ggaccttcct tcccgcggcc
     2401 tgctgccggc tctgcggcct cttccgcgtc ttcgccttcg ccctcagacg agtcggatct
     2461 ccctttgggc cgcctccccg cgtcgacttt aagaccaatg acttacaagg cagctgtaga
     2521 tcttagccac tttttaaaag aaaagggggg actggaaggg ctaattcact cccaacgaag
     2581 acaagatctg ctttttgctt gtactgggtc tctctggtta gaccagatct gagcctggga
     2641 gctctctggc taactaggga acccactgct taagcctcaa taaagcttgc cttgagtgct
     2701 tcaagtagtg tgtgcccgtc tgttgtgtga ctctggtaac tagagatccc tcagaccctt
     2761 ttagtcagtg tggaaaatct ctagcagtac gtatagtagt tcatgtcatc ttattattca
     2821 gtatttataa cttgcaaaga aatgaatatc agagagtgag aggaacttgt ttattgcagc
     2881 ttataatggt tacaaataaa gcaatagcat cacaaatttc acaaataaag catttttttc
     2941 actgcattct agttgtggtt tgtccaaact catcaatgta tcttatcatg tctggctcta
     3001 gctatcccgc ccctaactcc gcccatcccg cccctaactc cgcccagttc cgcccattct
     3061 ccgccccatg gctgactaat tttttttatt tatgcagagg ccgaggccgc ctcggcctct
     3121 gagctattcc agaagtagtg aggaggcttt tttggaggcc tagggacgta cccaattcgc
     3181 cctatagtga gtcgtattac gcgcgctcac tggccgtcgt tttacaacgt cgtgactggg
     3241 aaaaccctgg cgttacccaa cttaatcgcc ttgcagcaca tccccctttc gccagctggc
     3301 gtaatagcga agaggcccgc accgatcgcc cttcccaaca gttgcgcagc ctgaatggcg
     3361 aatgggnnnn nnnnnnnnnn nnnnnnnnnn nnnnnnnnnn nnnnnnnnnn nnnnnnnnnn
     3421 nnnnnnnnnn nnnnnnnnnn nnnnnnnnnn nnnnnnnnnn nnnnnnnnnn nnnnnnnnnn
     3481 nnnnnnnnnn cnnnnnnnnn nnnnnnnnnn nnnnnnnnnn nnnnnnnnnn nnnnnnnnnn
     3541 nnnnnnnnnn nnnnnnnnnn nnnnnnnnnn nnnnnnnnnn nnannnnnnn nnnnnnnnnn
     3601 nnnnnnnnnn nnnnnnnnnn nnnnnnnnnn nncctttgac gttggagtcc acgttcttta
     3661 atagtggact cttgttccaa actggaacaa cactcaaccc tatctcggtc tattcttttg
     3721 atttataagg gattttgccg atttcggcct attggttaaa aaatgagctg atttaacaaa
     3781 aatttaacgc gaattttaac aaaatattaa cgcttacaat ttaggtggca cttttcgggg
     3841 aaatgtgcgc ggaaccccta tttgtttatt tttctaaata cattcaaata tgtatccgct
     3901 catgagacaa taaccctgat aaatgcttca ataatattga aaaaggaaga gtatgagtat
     3961 tcaacatttc cgtgtcgccc ttattccctt ttttgcggca ttttgccttc ctgtttttgc
     4021 tcacccagaa acgctggtga aagtaaaaga tgctgaagat cagttgggtg cacgagtggg
     4081 ttacatcgaa ctggatctca acagcggtaa gatccttgag agttttcgcc ccgaagaacg
     4141 ttttccaatg atgagcactt ttaaagttct gctatgtggc gcggtattat cccgtattga
     4201 cgccgggcaa gagcaactcg gtcgccgcat acactattct cagaatgact tggttgagta
     4261 ctcaccagtc acagaaaagc atcttacgga tggcatgaca gtaagagaat tatgcagtgc
     4321 tgccataacc atgagtgata acactgcggc caacttactt ctgacaacga tcggaggacc
     4381 gaaggagcta accgcttttt tgcacaacat gggggatcat gtaactcgcc ttgatcgttg
     4441 ggaaccggag ctgaatgaag ccataccaaa cgacgagcgt gacaccacga tgcctgtagc
     4501 aatggcaaca acgttgcgca aactattaac tggcgaacta cttactctag cttcccggca
     4561 acaattaata gactggatgg aggcggataa agttgcagga ccacttctgc gctcggccct
     4621 tccggctggc tggtttattg ctgataaatc tggagccggt gagcgtgggt ctcgcggtat
     4681 cattgcagca ctggggccag atggtaagcc ctcccgtatc gtagttatct acacgacggg
     4741 gagtcaggca actatggatg aacgaaatag acagatcgct gagataggtg cctcactgat
     4801 taagcattgg taactgtcag accaagttta ctcatatata ctttagattg atttaaaact
     4861 tcatttttaa tttaaaagga tctaggtgaa gatccttttt gataatctca tgaccaaaat
     4921 cccttaacgt gagttttcgt tccactgagc gtcagacccc gtagaaaaga tcaaaggatc
     4981 ttcttgagat cctttttttc tgcgcgtaat ctgctgcttg caaacaaaaa aaccaccgct
     5041 accagcggtg gtttgtttgc cggatcaaga gctaccaact ctttttccga aggtaactgg
     5101 cttcagcaga gcgcagatac caaatactgt tcttctagtg tagccgtagt taggccacca
     5161 cttcaagaac tctgtagcac cgcctacata cctcgctctg ctaatcctgt taccagtggc
     5221 tgctgccagt ggcgataagt cgtgtcttac cgggttggac tcaagacgat agttaccgga
     5281 taaggcgcag cggtcgggct gaacgggggg ttcgtgcaca cagcccagct tggagcgaac
     5341 gacctacacc gaactgagat acctacagcg tgagctatga gaaagcgcca cgcttcccga
     5401 agggagaaag gcggacaggt atccggtaag cggcagggtc ggaacaggag agcgcacgag
     5461 ggagcttcca gggggaaacg cctggtatct ttatagtcct gtcgggtttc gccacctctg
     5521 acttgagcgt cgatttttgt gatgctcgtc aggggggcgg agcctatgga aaaacgccag
     5581 caacgcggcc tttttacggt tcctggcctt ttgctggcct tttgctcaca tgttctttcc
     5641 tgcgttatcc cctgattctg tggataaccg tattaccgcc tttgagtgag ctgataccgc
     5701 tcgccgcagc cgaacgaccg agcgcagcga gtcagtgagc gaggaagcgg aagagcgccc
     5761 aatacgcaaa ccgcctctcc ccgcgcgttg gccgattcat taatgcagct ggcacgacag
     5821 gtttcccgac tggaaagcgg gcagtgagcg caacgcaatt aatgtgagtt agctcactca
     5881 ttaggcaccc caggctttac actttatgct tccggctcgt atgttgtgtg gaattgtgag
     5941 cggataacaa tttcacacag gaaacagcta tgaccatgat tacgccaagc gcgcaattaa
     6001 ccctcactaa agggaacaaa agctggagct gcaagcttaa tgtagtctta tgcaatactc
     6061 ttgtagtctt gcaacatggt aacgatgagt tagcaacatg ccttacaagg agagaaaaag
     6121 caccgtgcat gccgattggt ggaagtaagg tggtacgatc gtgccttatt aggaaggcaa
     6181 cagacgggtc tgacatggat tggacgaacc actgaattgc cgcattgcag agatattgta
     6241 tttaagtgcc tagctcgata cataaacggg tctctctggt tagaccagat ctgagcctgg
     6301 gagctctctg gctaactagg gaacccactg cttaagcctc aataaagctt gccttgagtg
     6361 cttcaagtag tgtgtgcccg tctgttgtgt gactctggta actagagatc cctcagaccc
     6421 ttttagtcag tgtggaaaat ctctagcagt ggcgcccgaa cagggacttg aaagcgaaag
     6481 ggaaaccaga ggagctctct cgacgcagga ctcggcttgc tgaagcgcgc acggcaagag
     6541 gcgaggggcg gcgactggtg agtacgccaa aaattttgac tagcggaggc tagaaggaga
     6601 gagatgggtg cgagagcgtc agtattaagc gggggagaat tagatcgcga tgggaaaaaa
     6661 ttcggttaag gccaggggga aagaaaaaat ataaattaaa acatatagta tgggcaagca
     6721 gggagctaga acgattcgca gttaatcctg gcctgttaga aacatcagaa ggctgtagac
     6781 aaatactggg acagctacaa ccatcccttc agacaggatc agaagaactt agatcattat
     6841 ataatacagt agcaaccctc tattgtgtgc atcaaaggat agagataaaa gacaccaagg
     6901 aagctttaga caagatagag gaagagcaaa acaaaagtaa gaccaccgca cagcaagcgg
     6961 ccgctgatct tcagacctgg aggaggagat atgagggaca attggagaag tgaattatat
     7021 aaatataaag tagtaaaaat tgaaccatta ggagtagcac ccaccaaggc aaagagaaga
     7081 gtggtgcaga gagaaaaaag agcagtggga ataggagctt tgttccttgg gttcttggga
     7141 gcagcaggaa gcactatggg cgcagcgtca atgacgctga cggtacaggc cagacaatta
     7201 ttgtctggta tagtgcagca gcagaacaat ttgctgaggg ctattgaggc gcaacagcat
     7261 ctgttgcaac tcacagtctg gggcatcaag cagctccagg caagaatcct ggctgtggaa
     7321 agatacctaa aggatcaaca gctcctgggg atttggggtt gctctggaaa actcatttgc
     7381 accactgctg tgccttggaa tgctagttgg agtaataaat ctctggaaca gatttggaat
     7441 cacacgacct ggatggagtg ggacagagaa attaacaatt acacaagctt aatacactcc
     7501 ttaattgaag aatcgcaaaa ccagcaagaa aagaatgaac aagaattatt ggaattagat
     7561 aaatgggcaa gtttgtggaa ttggtttaac ataacaaatt ggctgtggta tataaaatta
     7621 ttcataatga tagtaggagg cttggtaggt ttaagaatag tttttgctgt actttctata
     7681 gtgaatagag ttaggcaggg atattcacca ttatcgtttc agacccacct cccaaccccg
     7741 aggggaccca gagagggcct atttcccatg attccttcat atttgcatat acgatacaag
     7801 gctgttagag agataattag aattaatttg actgtaaaca caaagatatt agtacaaaat
     7861 acgtgacgta gaaagtaata atttcttggg tagtttgcag ttttaaaatt atgttttaaa
     7921 atggactatc atatgcttac cgtaacttga aagtatttcg atttcttggc tttatatatc
     7981 ttgtggaaag gacgaaacac cgagcgagga gacctatcgt gggttttaga gctagaaata
     8041 gcaagttaaa ataaggctag tccgttatca acttgaaaaa gtggcaccga gtcggtgctt
     8101 ttttaagctt ggcgtaacta gatcttgaga caaatggcag tattcatcca caattttaaa
     8161 agaaaagggg ggattggggg gtacagtgca ggggaaagaa tagtagacat aatagcaaca
     8221 gacatacaaa ctaaagaatt acaaaaacaa attacaaaaa ttcaaaattt tcgggtttat
     8281 tacagggaca gcagagatcc actttggcgc cggctcgagg ggg
//
