>Addgene plasmid #75818 | COASY gRNA (BRDN0001145497) | depositor partial sequence | sequence record 143278 | Target Sequence
AGCGAGGAGACCTATCGTGG
