>Addgene plasmid #75818 | COASY gRNA (BRDN0001145497) | addgene partial sequence | sequence record 184625 | hU6-F
ACGTGACGTAGAAAGTAATAATTTCTTGGGTAGTTTGCAGTTTTAAAATTATGTTTTAAAATGGACTATC
ATATGCTTACCGTAACTTGAAAGTATTTCGATTTCTTGGCTTTATATATCTTGTGGAAAGGACGAAACAC
CGAGCGAGGAGACCTATCGTGGGTTTTAGAGCTAGAAATAGCAAGTTAAAATAAGGCTAGTCCGTTATCA
ACTTGAAAAAGTGGCACCGAGTCGGTGCTTTTTTAAGCTTGGCGTAACTAGATCTTGAGACAAATGGCAG
TATTCATCCACAATTTTAAAAGAAAAGGGGGGATTGGGGGGTACAGTGCAGGGGAAAGAATAGTAGACAT
AATAGCAACAGACATACAAACTAAAGAATTACAAAAACAAATTACAAAAATTCAAAATTTTCGGGTTTAT
TACAGGGACAGCAGAGATCCACTTTGGCGCCGGCTCGAGGGGGCCCGGGTGCAAAGATGGATAAAGTTTT
AAACAGAGAGGAATCTTTGCAGCTAATGGACCTTCTAGGTCTTGAAAGGAGTGGGAATTGGCTCCGGTGC
CCGTCAGTGG
